Addgene plasmid #174336: MO91-ORAI1N223A-TEV-pHluorin (ORAI1-EC-pHluorin)
Purpose: The ORAI1N223A mutant containing-TEV-pHluorin-TEV sequence in the extracellular loop 2
Depositing lab: Sonal Srikanth. Depositing organization: University of California, Los Angeles (UCLA). Publication: NKD2 mediates stimulation-dependent ORAI1 trafficking to augment Ca(2+) entry in T cells. Wu B, Woo JS, Vila P, Jew M, Leung J, Sun Z, Srikanth S, Gwack Y. Cell Rep. 2021 Aug 24;36(8):109603. doi: 10.1016/j.celrep.2021.109603. PubMed 34433025.
Backbone
  Vector backbone: pMO70
  Backbone size w/o insert (bp): 6700
  Vector type: Mammalian Expression, Retroviral
  Selectable markers: Puromycin
Growth in bacteria
  Bacterial resistance: Ampicillin, 100 μg/mL
  Growth temperature: 37°C
  Growth strain: NEB Stable
  Copy number: High Copy
Gene/Insert
  Gene/Insert name: human Orai1
  Species: H. sapiens (human)
  Insert size (bp): 2000
  GenBank ID: NM_032790.3 NM_032790.3
  Entrez Gene: ORAI1 (a.k.a. CRACM1, IMD9, ORAT1, TAM2, TMEM142A)
  Promoter: CMV
  Tag / fusion protein: pHluorin inserted in the extracellular loop 2 of ORAI1
  Cloning method: Unknown
  Sequencing primers: 5′ n/a
Terms and licenses: Academic/Nonprofit Terms; Industry Terms: Not Available to Industry
How to cite: MO91-ORAI1N223A-TEV-pHluorin (ORAI1-EC-pHluorin) was a gift from Sonal Srikanth (Addgene plasmid # 174336 ; http://n2t.net/addgene:174336 ; RRID:Addgene_174336)
