[The description below was written by a language model from this plasmid's Addgene catalogue record and pLannotate feature annotations shown in this document.]
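Description:
MO91-ORAI1N223A-TEV-pHluorin (ORAI1-EC-pHluorin) is a gammaretroviral mammalian expression plasmid built on the pMO70 backbone, an MSCV-style vector. In bacteria it is maintained through a high-copy ColE1/pUC-type origin and selected with ampicillin (AmpR, β-lactamase). The viral portion begins with a CMV enhancer/promoter fused to a truncated 5′ LTR. This hybrid arrangement drives strong transcription of the viral genomic RNA in packaging cells. It is followed by the MESV Ψ packaging signal and a truncated gag segment lacking its start codon, which together promote encapsidation, and the cassette ends at a murine embryonic stem cell virus 3′ LTR. Downstream of the insert, a mouse PGK promoter drives puromycin N-acetyltransferase, so transduced mammalian cells can be selected with puromycin.

The payload is human ORAI1, the pore subunit of the Ca²⁺ release-activated Ca²⁺ channel, carrying the N223A mutation. The automated annotation labels the two halves of the coding sequence as ORAI2 and Orai3 fragments. These labels most likely reflect homology-based matches to paralogues, since the catalogue entry gives the insert as human ORAI1. Between the two halves, in extracellular loop 2, sits superecliptic pHluorin flanked on each side by a TEV protease site. pHluorin is a GFP variant that fluoresces brightly at neutral pH and is quenched in acidic compartments, so the extracellular tag preferentially reports channels exposed at the cell surface. The TEV sites should allow the surface-exposed reporter to be cleaved off enzymatically. Partial FLAG and HA tag matches lie downstream of the ORAI1 sequence, but the record does not state whether they are in frame. The associated study concerns stimulation-dependent ORAI1 trafficking in T cells, consistent with use as a trafficking and surface-expression reporter.
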