Features (pLannotate 1.2.2; 26 found; start..end, strand, type, name):
    537..1001    +  CDS            ORAI2 (fragment): ORAI2_HUMAN - Also known as C7orf19, CBCIP2, TMEM142B. Experimental evidence at protein level: Swiss-Prot protein existence level 1. Ca(2+) release-activated Ca(2+)-like (CRAC-like) channel subunit which mediates Ca(2+) influx and increase in Ca(2+)-selective current by synergy with the Ca(2+) sensor, STIM1. From Homo sapiens (Human).
   1008..1028    +  CDS            TEV site: tobacco etch virus (TEV) protease recognition and cleavage site
   1047..1757    +  CDS            superecliptic pHluorin: pH-sensitive mutant of green fluorescent protein (Ng et al., 2002) excited strongly by blue light at neutral pH but minimally fluorescent at acidic pH
   1770..1790    +  CDS            TEV site: tobacco etch virus (TEV) protease recognition and cleavage site
   1812..2036    +  CDS            Orai3 (fragment): ORAI3_MOUSE - Also known as Tmem142c. Experimental evidence at protein level: Swiss-Prot protein existence level 1. Ca(2+) release-activated Ca(2+)-like (CRAC-like) channel subunit which mediates Ca(2+) influx and increase in Ca(2+)-selective current by synergy with the Ca(2+) sensor, STIM1. From Mus musculus (Mouse).
   2109..2129    +  CDS            FLAG (fragment): FLAG® epitope tag, followed by an enterokinase cleavage site
   2153..2181    +  CDS            3xHA (fragment): three tandem HA epitope tags
   2214..2304    +  ncRNA          G-CSF SLDE (fragment): Accession: RF00183 - G-CSF factor stem-loop destabilising element (SLDE)
   2304..2803    +  promoter       PGK promoter: mouse phosphoglycerate kinase 1 promoter
   2824..3423    +  CDS            PuroR: puromycin N-acetyltransferase; pac from Streptomyces alboniger; confers resistance to puromycin
   3523..4037    +  LTR            3' LTR: 3' long terminal repeat from murine embryonic stem cell virus
   4199..4215    -  protein_bind   lac operator: The lac repressor binds to the lac operator to inhibit transcription in E. coli. This inhibition can be relieved by adding lactose or isopropyl-β-D-thiogalactopyranoside (IPTG). lac repressor encoded by lacI
   4223..4253    -  promoter       lac promoter: promoter for the E. coli lac operon
   4268..4289    -  protein_bind   CAP binding site: CAP binding activates transcription in the presence of cAMP. E. coli catabolite activator protein
   4302..4394    -  CDS            lacI (fragment): lac repressor; lacI; The lac repressor binds to the lac operator to inhibit transcription in E. coli. This inhibition can be relieved by adding lactose or isopropyl-β-D-thiogalactopyranoside (IPTG).
   4577..5165    -  rep_origin     ori: high-copy-number ColE1/pMB1/pBR322/pUC origin of replication
   5336..6196    -  CDS            AmpR: β-lactamase; bla; confers resistance to ampicillin, carbenicillin, and related antibiotics
   6197..6301    -  promoter       AmpR promoter: bla
   6396..6431    +  CDS            rop (fragment): Rop protein, which maintains plasmids at low copy number; rop
   6533..6632    +  misc_feature   bom (fragment): basis of mobility region from pBR322
   6638..6705    -  CDS            lacZα (fragment): LacZα fragment of β-galactosidase; lacZ fragment
   6711..7090    +  enhancer       CMV enhancer: human cytomegalovirus immediate early enhancer
   7091..7294    +  promoter       CMV promoter: human cytomegalovirus (CMV) immediate early promoter
   7295..7470    +  LTR            5' LTR (truncated): truncated long terminal repeat from Moloney murine sarcoma virus
   7534..7875    +  misc_feature   MESV Ψ: packaging signal of murine embryonic stem cell virus
   7942..377     +  CDS            gag (truncated) (across the origin): truncated Moloney murine leukemia virus (MMLV) gag gene lacking the start codon
>Addgene plasmid #174336 | MO91-ORAI1N223A-TEV-pHluorin (ORAI1-EC-pHluorin) | addgene full sequence | sequence record 356184 | Addgene NGS Result
ACTGGAAAGATGTCGAGCGGATCGCTCACAACCAGTCGGTAGATGTCAAGAAGAGACGTTGGGTTACCTT
CTGCTCTGCAGAATGGCCAACCTTTAACGTCGGATGGCCGCGAGACGGCACCTTTAACCGAGACCTCATC
ACCCAGGTTAAGATCAAGGTCTTTTCACCTGGCCCGCATGGACACCCAGACCAGGTCCCCTACATCGTGA
CCTGGGAAGCCTTGGCTTTTGACCCCCCTCCCTGGGTCAAGCCCTTTGTACACCCTAAGCCTCCGCCTCC
TCTTCCTCCATCCGCCCCGTCTCTCCCCCTTGAACCTCCTCGTTCGACCCCGCCTCGATCCTCCCTTTAT
CCAGCCCTCACTCCTTCTCTAGGCGCCGGAATTAGATCTATGCATCCGGAGCCCGCCCCGAGCCGTAGCA
GTCCCGAGCTTCCCCCAAGCGGCGGCAGCACCACCAGCGGCAGCCGCCGGAGCCGCCGCCGCAGCGGGGA
CGGGGAGCCCCCGGGGGCCCCGCCACCGCCGCCGTCCGCCGTCACCTACCCGGACTGGATCGGCCAGAGT
TACTCCGAGGTGATGAGCCTCAACGAGCACTCCATGCAGGCGCTGTCCTGGCGCAAGCTCTACTTGAGCC
GCGCCAAGCTTAAAGCCTCCAGCCGGACCTCGGCTCTGCTCTCCGGCTTCGCCATGGTGGCAATGGTGGA
GGTGCAGCTGGACGCTGACCACGACTACCCACCGGGGCTGCTCATCGCCTTCAGTGCCTGCACCACAGTG
CTGGTGGCTGTGCACCTGTTTGCGCTCATGATCAGCACCTGCATCCTGCCCAACATCGAGGCGGTGAGCA
ACGTGCACAATCTCAACTCGGTCAAGGAGTCCCCCCATGAGCGCATGCACCGCCACATCGAGCTGGCCTG
GGCCTTCTCCACCGTCATTGGCACGCTGCTCTTCCTAGCTGAGGTGGTGCTGCTCTGCTGGGTCAAGTTC
TTGCCCCTCAAGAAGCAGCCAGTCGACGAAAACCTGTATTTTCAGGGCGGAGCTGGAGCTATGGGAAGTA
AAGGAGAAGAACTTTTCACTGGAGTTGTCCCAATTCTTGTTGAATTAGATGGTGATGTTAATGGGCACAA
ATTTTCTGTCAGTGGAGAGGGTGAAGGTGATGCAACATACGGAAAACTTACCCTTAAATTTATTTGCACT
ACTGGAAAACTACCTGTTCCTTGGCCAACACTTGTCACTACTTTAACTTATGGTGTTCAATGCTTTTCAA
GATACCCAGATCATATGAAACGGCATGACTTTTTCAAGAGTGCCATGCCCGAAGGTTATGTACAGGAAAG
AACTATATTTTTCAAAGATGACGGGAACTACAAGACACGTGCTGAAGTCAAGTTTGAAGGTGATACCCTT
GTTAATAGAATCGAGTTAAAAGGTATTGATTTTAAAGAAGATGGAAACATTCTTGGACACAAATTGGAAT
ACAACTATAACGATCACCAGGTGTACATCATGGCAGACAAACAAAAGAATGGAATCAAAGCTAACTTCAA
AATTAGACACAACATTGAAGATGGAGGCGTTCAACTAGCAGACCATTATCAACAAAATACTCCAATTGGC
GATGGGCCCGTCCTTTTACCAGACAACCATTACCTGTTTACAACTTCTACTCTTTCGAAAGATCCCAACG
AAAAGAGAGACCACATGGTCCTTCTTGAGTTTGTAACAGCTGCTGGGATTACACATGGCATGGATGAACT
ATACAAAGGAGCTGGAGCTGAAAACCTGTATTTTCAGGGCACGCGTGGCCAGCCAAGGCCCACCAGCAAG
CCCCCCGCCAGTGGCGCAGCAGCCGCCGTCAGCACCAGCGGCATCACCCCGGGCCAGGCAGCTGCCATCG
CCTCGACCACCATCATGGTGCCCTTCGGCCTGATCTTTATCGTCTTCGCCGTCCACTTCTACCGCTCACT
GGTTAGCCATAAGACCGACCGACAGTTCCAGGAGCTCAACGAGCTGGCGGAGTTTGCCCGCTTACAGGAC
CAGCTGGACCACAGAGGGGACCACCCCCTGACGCCCGGCAGCCACTATGCCCTCGAGCACGTACGAGCGG
CCGCTGACTACAAGGACGACGATGACAAGTGAGAATTGTCGAACGGGCCGCTTACCCATACGATGTTCCG
GATTACGCTTACCCATATGATGTTCCGGATTACGCTTAACTAGAGTGAGGGTCCCCACCTGGGACCCTTG
AGAGTATCAGGTCTCCCACGTGGGAGACAAGAAATCCCTGTTTAATATTTAACGAATTCTACCGGGTAGG
GGAGGCGCTTTTCCCAAGGCAGTCTGGAGCATGCGCTTTAGCAGCCCCGCTGGGCACTTGGCGCTACACA
AGTGGCCTCTGGCCTCGCACACATTCCACATCCACCGGTAGGCGCCAACCGGCTCCGTTCTTTGGTGGCC
CCTTCGCGCCACCTTCTACTCCTCCCCTAGTCAGGAAGTTCCCCCCCGCCCCGCAGCTCGCGTCGTGCAG
GACGTGACAAATGGAAGTAGCACGTCTCACTAGTCTCGTGCAGATGGACAGCACCGCTGAGCAATGGAAG
CGGGTAGGCCTTTGGGGCAGCGGCCAATAGCAGCTTTGCTCCTTCGCTTTCTGGGCTCAGAGGCTGGGAA
GGGGTGGGTCCGGGGGCGGGCTCAGGGGCGGGCTCAGGGGCGGGGCGGGCGCCCGAAGGTCCTCCGGAGG
CCCGGCATTCTGCACGCTTCAAAAGCGCACGTCTGCCGCGCTGTTCTCCTCTTCCTCATCTCCGGGCCTT
TCGACCTGCAGCCCAAGCTTACCATGACCGAGTACAAGCCCACGGTGCGCCTCGCCACCCGCGACGACGT
CCCCAGGGCCGTACGCACCCTCGCCGCCGCGTTCGCCGACTACCCCGCCACGCGCCACACCGTCGATCCG
GACCGCCACATCGAGCGGGTCACCGAGCTGCAAGAACTCTTCCTCACGCGCGTCGGGCTCGACATCGGCA
AGGTGTGGGTCGCGGACGACGGCGCCGCGGTGGCGGTCTGGACCACGCCGGAGAGCGTCGAAGCGGGGGC
GGTGTTCGCCGAGATCGGCCCGCGCATGGCCGAGTTGAGCGGTTCCCGGCTGGCCGCGCAGCAACAGATG
GAAGGCCTCCTGGCGCCGCACCGGCCCAAGGAGCCCGCGTGGTTCCTGGCCACCGTCGGCGTCTCGCCCG
ACCACCAGGGCAAGGGTCTGGGCAGCGCCGTCGTGCTCCCCGGAGTGGAGGCGGCCGAGCGCGCCGGGGT
GCCCGCCTTCCTGGAGACCTCCGCGCCCCGCAACCTCCCCTTCTACGAGCGGCTCGGCTTCACCGTCACC
GCCGACGTCGAGGTGCCCGAAGGACCGCGCACCTGGTGCATGACCCGCAAGCCCGGTGCCTGACGCCCGC
CCCACGACCCGCAGCGCCCGACCGAAAGGAGCGCACGACCCCATGCATCGATAAAATAAAAGATTTTATT
TAGTCTCCAGAAAAAGGGGGGAATGAAAGACCCCACCTGTAGGTTTGGCAAGCTAGCTTAAGTAACGCCA
TTTTGCAAGGCATGGAAAATACATAACTGAGAATAGAGAAGTTCAGATCAAGGTTAGGAACAGAGAGACA
GCAGAATATGGGCCAAACAGGATATCTGTGGTAAGCAGTTCCTGCCCCGGCTCAGGGCCAAGAACAGATG
GTCCCCAGATGCGGTCCCGCCCTCAGCAGTTTCTAGAGAACCATCAGATGTTTCCAGGGTGCCCCAAGGA
CCTGAAATGACCCTGTGCCTTATTTGAACTAACCAATCAGTTCGCTTCTCGCTTCTGTTCGCGCGCTTCT
GCTCCCCGAGCTCAATAAAAGAGCCCACAACCCCTCACTCGGCGCGCCAGTCCTCCGATAGACTGCGTCG
CCCGGGTACCCGTGTATCCAATAAACCCTCTTGCAGTTGCATCCGACTTGTGGTCTCGCTGTTCCTTGGG
AGGGTCTCCTCTGAGTGATTGACTACCCGTCAGCGGGGGTCTTTCATGGGTAACAGTTTCTTGAAGTTGG
AGAACAACATTCTGAGGGTAGGAGTCGAATATTAAGTAATCCTGACTCAATTAGCCACTGTTTTGAATCC
ACATACTCCAATACTCCTGAAATAGTTCATTATGGACAGCGCAGAAAGAGCTGGGGAGAATTGTGAAATT
GTTATCCGCTCACAATTCCACACAACATACGAGCCGGAAGCATAAAGTGTAAAGCCTGGGGTGCCTAATG
AGTGAGCTAACTCACATTAATTGCGTTGCGCTCACTGCCCGCTTTCCAGTCGGGAAACCTGTCGTGCCAG
CTGCATTAATGAATCGGCCAACGCGCGGGGAGAGGCGGTTTGCGTATTGGGCGCTCTTCCGCTTCCTCGC
TCACTGACTCGCTGCGCTCGGTCGTTCGGCTGCGGCGAGCGGTATCAGCTCACTCAAAGGCGGTAATACG
GTTATCCACAGAATCAGGGGATAACGCAGGAAAGAACATGTGAGCAAAAGGCCAGCAAAAGGCCAGGAAC
CGTAAAAAGGCCGCGTTGCTGGCGTTTTTCCATAGGCTCCGCCCCCCTGACGAGCATCACAAAAATCGAC
GCTCAAGTCAGAGGTGGCGAAACCCGACAGGACTATAAAGATACCAGGCGTTTCCCCCTGGAAGCTCCCT
CGTGCGCTCTCCTGTTCCGACCCTGCCGCTTACCGGATACCTGTCCGCCTTTCTCCCTTCGGGAAGCGTG
GCGCTTTCTCATAGCTCACGCTGTAGGTATCTCAGTTCGGTGTAGGTCGTTCGCTCCAAGCTGGGCTGTG
TGCACGAACCCCCCGTTCAGCCCGACCGCTGCGCCTTATCCGGTAACTATCGTCTTGAGTCCAACCCGGT
AAGACACGACTTATCGCCACTGGCAGCAGCCACTGGTAACAGGATTAGCAGAGCGAGGTATGTAGGCGGT
GCTACAGAGTTCTTGAAGTGGTGGCCTAACTACGGCTACACTAGAAGAACAGTATTTGGTATCTGCGCTC
TGCTGAAGCCAGTTACCTTCGGAAAAAGAGTTGGTAGCTCTTGATCCGGCAAACAAACCACCGCTGGTAG
CGGTGGTTTTTTTGTTTGCAAGCAGCAGATTACGCGCAGAAAAAAAGGATCTCAAGAAGATCCTTTGATC
TTTTCTACGGGGTCTGACGCTCAGTGGAACGAAAACTCACGTTAAGGGATTTTGGTCATGAGATTATCAA
AAAGGATCTTCACCTAGATCCTTTTAAATTAAAAATGAAGTTTTAAATCAATCTAAAGTATATATGAGTA
AACTTGGTCTGACAGTTACCAATGCTTAATCAGTGAGGCACCTATCTCAGCGATCTGTCTATTTCGTTCA
TCCATAGTTGCCTGACTCCCCGTCGTGTAGATAACTACGATACGGGAGGGCTTACCATCTGGCCCCAGTG
CTGCAATGATACCGCGAGACCCACGCTCACCGGCTCCAGATTTATCAGCAATAAACCAGCCAGCCGGAAG
GGCCGAGCGCAGAAGTGGTCCTGCAACTTTATCCGCCTCCATCCAGTCTATTAATTGTTGCCGGGAAGCT
AGAGTAAGTAGTTCGCCAGTTAATAGTTTGCGCAACGTTGTTGCCATTGCTACAGGCATCGTGGTGTCAC
GCTCGTCGTTTGGTATGGCTTCATTCAGCTCCGGTTCCCAACGATCAAGGCGAGTTACATGATCCCCCAT
GTTGTGCAAAAAAGCGGTTAGCTCCTTCGGTCCTCCGATCGTTGTCAGAAGTAAGTTGGCCGCAGTGTTA
TCACTCATGGTTATGGCAGCACTGCATAATTCTCTTACTGTCATGCCATCCGTAAGATGCTTTTCTGTGA
CTGGTGAGTACTCAACCAAGTCATTCTGAGAATAGTGTATGCGGCGACCGAGTTGCTCTTGCCCGGCGTC
AATACGGGATAATACCGCGCCACATAGCAGAACTTTAAAAGTGCTCATCATTGGAAAACGTTCTTCGGGG
CGAAAACTCTCAAGGATCTTACCGCTGTTGAGATCCAGTTCGATGTAACCCACTCGTGCACCCAACTGAT
CTTCAGCATCTTTTACTTTCACCAGCGTTTCTGGGTGAGCAAAAACAGGAAGGCAAAATGCCGCAAAAAA
GGGAATAAGGGCGACACGGAAATGTTGAATACTCATACTCTTCCTTTTTCAATATTATTGAAGCATTTAT
CAGGGTTATTGTCTCATGAGCGGATACATATTTGAATGTATTTAGAAAAATAAACAAATAGGGGTTCCGC
GCACATTTCCCCGAAAAGTGCCACCTGACGTCTAAGAAACCATTATTATCATGACATTAACCTATAAAAA
TAGGCGTATCACGAGGCCCTTTCGTCTCGCGCGTTTCGGTGATGACGGTGAAAACCTCTGACACATGCAG
CTCCCGGAGACGGTCACAGCTTGTCTGTAAGCGGATGCCGGGAGCAGACAAGCCCGTCAGGGCGCGTCAG
CGGGTGTTGGCGGGTGTCGGGGCTGGCTTAACTATGCGGCATCAGAGCAGATTGTACTGAGAGTGCACCA
TATGCGGTGTGAAATACCGCACAGATGCGTAAGGAGAAAATACCGCATCAGGCGCCATTCGCCATTCAGG
CTGCGCAACTGTTGGGAAGGGCGATCGGTGCGGGCCTCTTCGCTATTACGCCAGCGCGTTGACATTGATT
ATTGACTAGTTATTAATAGTAATCAATTACGGGGTCATTAGTTCATAGCCCATATATGGAGTTCCGCGTT
ACATAACTTACGGTAAATGGCCCGCCTGGCTGACCGCCCAACGACCCCCGCCCATTGACGTCAATAATGA
CGTATGTTCCCATAGTAACGCCAATAGGGACTTTCCATTGACGTCAATGGGTGGAGTATTTACGGTAAAC
TGCCCACTTGGCAGTACATCAAGTGTATCATATGCCAAGTACGCCCCCTATTGACGTCAATGACGGTAAA
TGGCCCGCCTGGCATTATGCCCAGTACATGACCTTATGGGACTTTCCTACTTGGCAGTACATCTACGTAT
TAGTCATCGCTATTACCATGGTGATGCGGTTTTGGCAGTACATCAATGGGCGTGGATAGCGGTTTGACTC
ACGGGGATTTCCAAGTCTCCACCCCATTGACGTCAATGGGAGTTTGTTTTGGCACCAAAATCAACGGGAC
TTTCCAAAATGTCGTAACAACTCCGCCCCATTGACGCAAATGGGCGGTAGGCGTGTACGGTGGGAGGTCT
ATATAAGCAGAGCTCAATAAAAGAGCCCACAACCCCTCACTCGGCGCGCCAGTCCTCCGATAGACTGCGT
CGCCCGGGTACCCGTATTCCCAATAAAGCCTCTTGCTGTTTGCATCCGAATCGTGGACTCGCTGATCCTT
GGGAGGGTCTCCTCAGATTGATTGACTGCCCACCTCGGGGGTCTTTCATTTGGAGGTTCCACCGAGATTT
GGAGACCCCTGCCCAGGGACCACCGACCCCCCCGCCGGGAGGTAAGCTGGCCAGCGGTCGTTTCGTGTCT
GTCTCTGTCTTTGTGCGTGTTTGTGCCGGCATCTAATGTTTGCGCCTGCGTCTGTACTAGTTAGCTAACT
AGCTCTGTATCTGGCGGACCCGTGGTGGAACTGACGAGTTCTGAACACCCGGCCGCAACCCTGGGAGACG
TCCCAGGGACTTTGGGGGCCGTTTTTGTGGCCCGACCTGAGGAAGGGAGTCGATGTGGAATCCGACCCCG
TCAGGATATGTGGTTCTGGTAGGAGACGAGAACCTAAAACAGTTCCCGCCTCCGTCTGAATTTTTGCTTT
CGGTTTGGAACCGAAGCCGCGCGTCTTGTCTGCTGCAGCGCTGCAGCATCGTTCTGTGTTGTCTCTGTCT
GACTGTGTTTCTGTATTTGTCTGAAAATTAGGGCCAGACTGTTACCACTCCCTTAAGTTTGACCTTAGGT
C
